Addgene plasmid #232784: PHB1-mCherry
Purpose: Encodes an mCherry-tagged Prohibitin1/PHB1
Depositing lab: Giulia Bertolin. Depositing organization: CNRS, Delegation Bretagne et Pays de la Loire. Publication: Mitochondrial Aurora kinase A induces mitophagy by interacting with MAP1LC3 and Prohibitin 2. Bertolin G, Alves-Guerra MC, Cheron A, Burel A, Prigent C, Le Borgne R, Tramier M. Life Sci Alliance. 2021 Apr 5;4(6):e202000806. doi: 10.26508/lsa.202000806. Print 2021 Jun. PubMed 33820826.
Backbone
  Vector backbone: pmCherry N1
  Vector type: Mammalian Expression
Growth in bacteria
  Bacterial resistance: Kanamycin, 50 μg/mL
  Growth temperature: 37°C
  Growth strain: DH5alpha
  Copy number: High Copy
Gene/Insert
  Gene/Insert name: PHB1 (alt name: PHB)
  Species: H. sapiens (human)
  Insert size (bp): 816
  Entrez Gene: PHB1 (a.k.a. BAP32, HEL-215, HEL-S-54e, PHB)
  Promoter: CMV
  Tag / fusion protein: mCherry (C terminal on backbone)
  Cloning method: Gibson Cloning
  Sequencing primers: 5′ CMV
Terms and licenses: Academic/Nonprofit Terms; Industry Terms: Not Available to Industry
How to cite: PHB1-mCherry was a gift from Giulia Bertolin (Addgene plasmid # 232784 ; http://n2t.net/addgene:232784 ; RRID:Addgene_232784)
