[The description below was written by a language model from this plasmid's Addgene catalogue record and pLannotate feature annotations shown in this document.]
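Description:
PHB1-mCherry is a mammalian expression plasmid built on the pmCherry N1 backbone that encodes human Prohibitin 1 (PHB1, also called PHB) fused at its C terminus to the red fluorescent protein mCherry. The 816 bp PHB1 coding sequence was inserted by Gibson cloning into the multiple cloning site, where remnants of the polylinker flank it on both sides. The downstream remnant forms a short linker leading into the backbone-encoded mCherry reading frame. Transcription of the fusion is driven by the human cytomegalovirus immediate early enhancer and promoter and is terminated by an SV40 polyadenylation signal, an arrangement that gives strong constitutive expression in transfected mammalian cells.

The 5,537 nt plasmid is propagated in E. coli through a high-copy ColE1/pUC-type origin and is selected with kanamycin. Resistance comes from a Tn5 NeoR/KanR (aminoglycoside phosphotransferase) gene placed behind tandem promoters. The bacterial bla (AmpR) promoter drives kanamycin resistance in bacteria, while the SV40 enhancer/early promoter allows the same gene to confer G418 resistance in mammalian cells, with an HSV thymidine kinase poly(A) signal downstream. An f1 bacteriophage origin is also present, which permits single-stranded DNA production. The short annotated fragments of ble, the bGH poly(A) signal and SV40 large T antigen appear to be residual backbone sequence rather than functional elements.

The record gives the purpose simply as encoding mCherry-tagged PHB1. A fusion of this kind is suited to visualising the localisation of PHB1 by fluorescence microscopy in live or fixed cells, and the associated publication concerns mitophagy involving mitochondrial Aurora kinase A, MAP1LC3 and Prohibitin 2.
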