Features (pLannotate 1.2.2; 16 found; start..end, strand, type, name):
    454..606     +  CDS            ble (fragment): BLE_KLEPN - Experimental evidence at protein level: Swiss-Prot protein existence level 1. Binding protein with a strong affinity to the bleomycin family of antibiotics. Binds to CL990; an antimitotic-antibiotic compound. From Klebsiella pneumoniae.
    665..712     +  polyA_signal   HSV TK poly(A) signal: herpes simplex virus thymidine kinase polyadenylation signal (Cole and Stacy, 1985)
    803..819     -  polyA_signal   bGH poly(A) signal (fragment): bovine growth hormone polyadenylation signal
   1041..1629    +  rep_origin     ori: high-copy-number ColE1/pMB1/pBR322/pUC origin of replication
   1804..2107    +  enhancer       CMV enhancer: human cytomegalovirus immediate early enhancer
   2108..2311    +  promoter       CMV promoter: human cytomegalovirus (CMV) immediate early promoter
   2334..2361    +  misc_feature   MCS (fragment): multiple cloning site
   2362..3177    +  CDS            PHB: PHB_HUMAN - Also known as PHB1 From Homo sapiens (Human).
   3178..3221    +  misc_feature   MCS (fragment): multiple cloning site
   3235..3942    +  CDS            mCherry: mCherry is a basic (constitutively fluorescent) red fluorescent protein published in 2004, derived from Discosoma sp.. It is reported to be a very rapidly-maturing monomer with low acid sensitivity.
   3962..4045    +  CDS            large T antigen (fragment): large T antigen from SV40 (simian virus 40)
   4068..4189    +  polyA_signal   SV40 poly(A) signal: SV40 polyadenylation signal
   4223..4651    -  rep_origin     f1 ori (sequence partly withheld): f1 bacteriophage origin of replication; arrow indicates direction of (+) strand synthesis
   4678..4782    +  promoter       AmpR promoter: bla
   4784..5141    +  promoter       SV40 promoter: SV40 enhancer and early promoter
   5176..433     +  CDS            NeoR/KanR (across the origin): aminoglycoside phosphotransferase from Tn5; aph(3')-II (or nptII); confers resistance to neomycin, kanamycin, and G418 (Geneticin®)
>Addgene plasmid #232784 | PHB1-mCherry | addgene full sequence | sequence record 465252 | Addgene NGS Result
GCGGCTGCATACGCTTGATCCGGCTACCTGCCCATTCGACCACCAAGCGAAACATCGCATCGAGCGAGCA
CGTACTCGGATGGAAGCCGGTCTTGTCGATCAGGATGATCTGGACGAAGAGCATCAGGGGCTCGCGCCAG
CCGAACTGTTCGCCAGGCTCAAGGCGAGCATGCCCGACGGCGAGGATCTCGTCGTGACCCATGGCGATGC
CTGCTTGCCGAATATCATGGTGGAAAATGGCCGCTTTTCTGGATTCATCGACTGTGGCCGGCTGGGTGTG
GCGGACCGCTATCAGGACATAGCGTTGGCTACCCGTGATATTGCTGAAGAGCTTGGCGGCGAATGGGCTG
ACCGCTTCCTCGTGCTTTACGGTATCGCCGCTCCCGATTCGCAGCGCATCGCCTTCTATCGCCTTCTTGA
CGAGTTCTTCTGAGCGGGACTCTGGGGTTCGAAATGACCGACCAAGCGACGCCCAACCTGCCATCACGAG
ATTTCGATTCCACCGCCGCCTTCTATGAAAGGTTGGGCTTCGGAATCGTTTTCCGGGACGCCGGCTGGAT
GATCCTCCAGCGCGGGGATCTCATGCTGGAGTTCTTCGCCCACCCTAGGGGGAGGCTAACTGAAACACGG
AAGGAGACAATACCGGAAGGAACCCGCGCTATGACGGCAATAAAAAGACAGAATAAAACGCACGGTGTTG
GGTCGTTTGTTCATAAACGCGGGGTTCGGTCCCAGGGCTGGCACTCTGTCGATACCCCACCGAGACCCCA
TTGGGGCCAATACGCCCGCGTTTCTTCCTTTTCCCCACCCCACCCCCCAAGTTCGGGTGAAGGCCCAGGG
CTCGCAGCCAACGTCGGGGCGGCAGGCCCTGCCATAGCCTCAGGTTACTCATATATACTTTAGATTGATT
TAAAACTTCATTTTTAATTTAAAAGGATCTAGGTGAAGATCCTTTTTGATAATCTCATGACCAAAATCCC
TTAACGTGAGTTTTCGTTCCACTGAGCGTCAGACCCCGTAGAAAAGATCAAAGGATCTTCTTGAGATCCT
TTTTTTCTGCGCGTAATCTGCTGCTTGCAAACAAAAAAACCACCGCTACCAGCGGTGGTTTGTTTGCCGG
ATCAAGAGCTACCAACTCTTTTTCCGAAGGTAACTGGCTTCAGCAGAGCGCAGATACCAAATACTGTTCT
TCTAGTGTAGCCGTAGTTAGGCCACCACTTCAAGAACTCTGTAGCACCGCCTACATACCTCGCTCTGCTA
ATCCTGTTACCAGTGGCTGCTGCCAGTGGCGATAAGTCGTGTCTTACCGGGTTGGACTCAAGACGATAGT
TACCGGATAAGGCGCAGCGGTCGGGCTGAACGGGGGGTTCGTGCACACAGCCCAGCTTGGAGCGAACGAC
CTACACCGAACTGAGATACCTACAGCGTGAGCTATGAGAAAGCGCCACGCTTCCCGAAGGGAGAAAGGCG
GACAGGTATCCGGTAAGCGGCAGGGTCGGAACAGGAGAGCGCACGAGGGAGCTTCCAGGGGGAAACGCCT
GGTATCTTTATAGTCCTGTCGGGTTTCGCCACCTCTGACTTGAGCGTCGATTTTTGTGATGCTCGTCAGG
GGGGCGGAGCCTATGGAAAAACGCCAGCAACGCGGCCTTTTTACGGTTCCTGGCCTTTTGCTGGCCTTTT
GCTCACATGTTCTTTCCTGCGTTATCCCCTGATTCTGTGGATAACCGTATTACCGCCATGCATTAGTTAT
TAATAGTAATCAATTACGGGGTCATTAGTTCATAGCCCATATATGGAGTTCCGCGTTACATAACTTACGG
TAAATGGCCCGCCTGGCTGACCGCCCAACGACCCCCGCCCATTGACGTCAATAATGACGTATGTTCCCAT
AGTAACGCCAATAGGGACTTTCCATTGACGTCAATGGGTGGAGTATTTACGGTAAACTGCCCACTTGGCA
GTACATCAAGTGTATCATATGCCAAGTACGCCCCCTATTGACGTCAATGACGGTAAATGGCCCGCCTGGC
ATTATGCCCAGTACATGACCTTATGGGACTTTCCTACTTGGCAGTACATCTACGTATTAGTCATCGCTAT
TACCATGGTGATGCGGTTTTGGCAGTACATCAATGGGCGTGGATAGCGGTTTGACTCACGGGGATTTCCA
AGTCTCCACCCCATTGACGTCAATGGGAGTTTGTTTTGGCACCAAAATCAACGGGACTTTCCAAAATGTC
GTAACAACTCCGCCCCATTGACGCAAATGGGCGGTAGGCGTGTACGGTGGGAGGTCTATATAAGCAGAGC
TGGTTTAGTGAACCGTCAGATCCGCTAGCGCTACCGGACTCAGATCTCGAGATGGCTGCCAAAGTGTTTG
AGTCCATTGGCAAGTTTGGCCTGGCCTTAGCTGTTGCAGGAGGCGTGGTGAACTCTGCCTTATATAATGT
GGATGCTGGGCACAGAGCTGTCATCTTTGACCGATTCCGTGGAGTGCAGGACATTGTGGTAGGGGAAGGG
ACTCATTTTCTCATCCCGTGGGTACAGAAACCAATTATCTTTGACTGCCGTTCTCGACCACGTAATGTGC
CAGTCATCACTGGTAGCAAAGATTTACAGAATGTCAACATCACACTGCGCATCCTCTTCCGGCCTGTCGC
CAGCCAGCTTCCTCGCATCTTCACCAGCATCGGAGAGGACTATGATGAGCGTGTGCTGCCGTCCATCACA
ACTGAGATCCTCAAGTCAGTGGTGGCTCGCTTTGATGCTGGAGAACTAATCACCCAGAGAGAGCTGGTCT
CCAGGCAGGTGAGCGACGACCTTACAGAGCGAGCCGCCACCTTTGGGCTCATCCTGGATGACGTGTCCTT
GACACATCTGACCTTCGGGAAGGAGTTCACAGAAGCGGTGGAAGCCAAACAGGTGGCTCAGCAGGAAGCA
GAGAGGGCCAGATTTGTGGTGGAAAAGGCTGAGCAACAGAAAAAGGCGGCCATCATCTCTGCTGAGGGCG
ACTCCAAGGCAGCTGAGCTGATTGCCAACTCACTGGCCACTGCAGGGGATGGCCTGATCGAGCTGCGCAA
GCTGGAAGCTGCAGAGGACATCGCGTACCAGCTCTCACGCTCTCGGAACATCACCTACCTGCCAGCGGGG
CAGTCCGTGCTCCTCCAGCTGCCCCAGAAGCTTCGAATTCTGCAGTCGACGGTACCGCGGGCCCGGGATC
CACCGGTCGCCACCATGGTGAGCAAGGGCGAGGAGGATAACATGGCCATCATCAAGGAGTTCATGCGCTT
CAAGGTGCACATGGAGGGCTCCGTGAACGGCCACGAGTTCGAGATCGAGGGCGAGGGCGAGGGCCGCCCC
TACGAGGGCACCCAGACCGCCAAGCTGAAGGTGACCAAGGGTGGCCCCCTGCCCTTCGCCTGGGACATCC
TGTCCCCTCAGTTCATGTACGGCTCCAAGGCCTACGTGAAGCACCCCGCCGACATCCCCGACTACTTGAA
GCTGTCCTTCCCCGAGGGCTTCAAGTGGGAGCGCGTGATGAACTTCGAGGACGGCGGCGTGGTGACCGTG
ACCCAGGACTCCTCCCTGCAGGACGGCGAGTTCATCTACAAGGTGAAGCTGCGCGGCACCAACTTCCCCT
CCGACGGCCCCGTAATGCAGAAGAAGACCATGGGCTGGGAGGCCTCCTCCGAGCGGATGTACCCCGAGGA
CGGCGCCCTGAAGGGCGAGATCAAGCAGAGGCTGAAGCTGAAGGACGGCGGCCACTACGACGCTGAGGTC
AAGACCACCTACAAGGCCAAGAAGCCCGTGCAGCTGCCCGGCGCCTACAACGTCAACATCAAGTTGGACA
TCACCTCCCACAACGAGGACTACACCATCGTGGAACAGTACGAACGCGCCGAGGGCCGCCACTCCACCGG
CGGCATGGACGAGCTGTACAAGTAAAGCGGCCGCGACTCTAGATCATAATCAGCCATACCACATTTGTAG
AGGTTTTACTTGCTTTAAAAAACCTCCCACACCTCCCCCTGAACCTGAAACATAAAATGAATGCAATTGT
TGTTGTTAACTTGTTTATTGCAGCTTATAATGGTTACAAATAAAGCAATAGCATCACAAATTTCACAAAT
AAAGCATTTTTTTCACTGCATTCTAGTTGTGGTTTGTCCAAACTCATCAATGTATCTTAAGGCGTAAATT
GTAAGCGTTAATATTTTGTTAAAATTCGCGTTAAATTTTTGTTAAATCAGCTCATTTTTTAACCAATAGG
CCGAAATCGGCAAAATCCCTTATAAATCAAAAGAATAGACCGAGATAGGGT
[37 nt withheld, positions 4322-4358]
AAAGAACGTGGACTCCAACGTCAAAGG
[49 nt withheld, positions 4386-4434]
T
[91 nt withheld, positions 4436-4526]
G
[124 nt withheld, positions 4528-4651]
CAGGTGGCACTTTTCGGGGAAATGTGCGCGGAACCCCTATTTGTTTATTTTTCTAAATACATTCAAATAT
GTATCCGCTCATGAGACAATAACCCTGATAAATGCTTCAATAATATTGAAAAAGGAAGAGTCCTGAGGCG
GAAAGAACCAGCTGTGGAATGTGTGTCAGTTAGGGTGTGGAAAGTCCCCAGGCTCCCCAGCAGGCAGAAG
TATGCAAAGCATGCATCTCAATTAGTCAGCAACCAGGTGTGGAAAGTCCCCAGGCTCCCCAGCAGGCAGA
AGTATGCAAAGCATGCATCTCAATTAGTCAGCAACCATAGTCCCGCCCCTAACTCCGCCCATCCCGCCCC
TAACTCCGCCCAGTTCCGCCCATTCTCCGCCCCATGGCTGACTAATTTTTTTTATTTATGCAGAGGCCGA
GGCCGCCTCGGCCTCTGAGCTATTCCAGAAGTAGTGAGGAGGCTTTTTTGGAGGCCTAGGCTTTTGCAAA
GATCGATCAAGAGACAGGATGAGGATCGTTTCGCATGATTGAACAAGATGGATTGCACGCAGGTTCTCCG
GCCGCTTGGGTGGAGAGGCTATTCGGCTATGACTGGGCACAACAGACAATCGGCTGCTCTGATGCCGCCG
TGTTCCGGCTGTCAGCGCAGGGGCGCCCGGTTCTTTTTGTCAAGACCGACCTGTCCGGTGCCCTGAATGA
ACTGCAAGACGAGGCAGCGCGGCTATCGTGGCTGGCCACGACGGGCGTTCCTTGCGCAGCTGTGCTCGAC
GTTGTCACTGAAGCGGGAAGGGACTGGCTGCTATTGGGCGAAGTGCCGGGGCAGGATCTCCTGTCATCTC
ACCTTGCTCCTGCCGAGAAAGTATCCATCATGGCTGATGCAATGCG
